>Addgene plasmid #87291 | pGADT7 Hsh155 Y292C | addgene full sequence | sequence record 182559 | Addgene NGS Result
TGCATGCCTGCAGGTCGAGATCCGGGATCGAAGAAATGATGGTAAATGAAATAGGAAATCAAGGAGCATG
AAGGCAAAAGACAAATATAAGGGTCGAACGAAAAATAAAGTGAAAAGTGTTGATATGATGTATTTGGCTT
TGCGGCGCCGAAAAAACGAGTTTACGCAATTGCACAATCATGCTGACTCTGTGGCGGACCCGCGCTCTTG
CCGGCCCGGCGATAACGCTGGGCGTGAGGCTGTGCCCGGCGGAGTTTTTTGCGCCTGCATTTTCCAAGGT
TTACCCTGCGCTAAGGGGCGAGATTGGAGAAGCAATAAGAATGCCGGTTGGGGTTGCGATGATGACGACC
ACGACAACTGGTGTCATTATTTAAGTTGCCGAAAGAACCTGAGTGCATTTGCAACATGAGTATACTAGAA
GAATGAGCCAAGACTTGCGAGACGCGAGTTTGCCGGTGGTGCGAACAATAGAGCGACCATGACCTTGAAG
GTGAGACGCGCATAACCGCTAGAGTACTTTGAAGAGGAAACAGCAATAGGGTTGCTACCAGTATAAATAG
ACAGGTACATACAACACTGGAAATGGTTGTCTGTTTGAGTACGCTTTCAATTCATTTGGGTGTGCACTTT
ATTATGTTACAATATGGAAGGGAACTTTACACTTCTCCTATGCACATATATTAATTAAAGTCCAATGCTA
GTAGAGAAGGGGGGTAACACCCCTCCGCGCTCTTTTCCGATTTTTTTCTAAACCGTGGAATATTTCGGAT
ATCCTTTTGTTGTTTCCGGGTGTACAATATGGACTTCCTCTTTTCTGGCAACCAAACCCATACATCGGGA
TTCCTATAATACCTTCGTTGGTCTCCCTAACATGTAGGTGGCGGAGGGGAGATATACAATAGAACAGATA
CCAGACAAGACATAATGGGCTAAACAAGACTACACCAATTACACTGCCTCATTGATGGTGGTACATAACG
AACTAATACTGTAGCCCTAGACTTGATAGCCATCATCATATCGAAGTTTCACTACCCTTTTTCCATTTGC
CATCTATTGAAGTAATAATAGGCGCATGCAACTTCTTTTCTTTTTTTTTCTTTTCTCTCTCCCCCGTTGT
TGTCTCACCATATCCGCAATGACAAAAAAATGATGGAAGACACTAAAGGAAAAAATTAACGACAAAGACA
GCACCAACAGATGTCGTTGTTCCAGAGCTGATGAGGGGTATCTCGAAGCACACGAAACTTTTTCCTTCCT
TCATTCACGCACACTACTCTCTAATGAGCAACGGTATACGGCCTTCCTTCCAGTTACTTGAATTTGAAAT
AAAAAAAAGTTTGCTGTCTTGCTATCAAGTATAAATAGACCTGCAATTATTAATCTTTTGTTTCCTCGTC
ATTGTTCTCGTTCCCTTTCTTCCTTGTTTCTTTTTCTGCACAATATTTCAAGCTATACCAAGCATACAAT
CAACTCCAAGCTTTGCAAAGATGGATAAAGCGGAATTAATTCCCGAGCCTCCAAAAAAGAAGAGAAAGGT
CGAATTGGGTACCGCCGCCAATTTTAATCAAAGTGGGAATATTGCTGATAGCTCATTGTCCTTCACTTTC
ACTAACAGTAGCAACGGTCCGAACCTCATAACAACTCAAACAAATTCTCAAGCGCTTTCACAACCAATTG
CCTCCTCTAACGTTCATGATAACTTCATGAATAATGAAATCACGGCTAGTAAAATTGATGATGGTAATAA
TTCAAAACCACTGTCACCTGGTTGGACGGACCAAACTGCGTATAACGCGTTTGGAATCACTACAGGGATG
TTTAATACCACTACAATGGATGATGTATATAACTATCTATTCGATGATGAAGATACCCCACCAAACCCAA
AAAAAGAGATCTTTAATACGACTCACTATAGGGCGAGCGCCGCCATGGAGTACCCATACGACGTACCAGA
TTACGCTCATATGGCCATGGAGGCCAGTGAATTCCACCCGGGAATGAGTCATCCGATTCAATTTGTAAAC
GCTAATAATAGCGATAAGAGCCACCAATTAGGCGGTCAATATTCTATTCCTCAGGATTTGAGGGAAAACC
TGCAGAAAGAAGCTGCACGTATTGGTGAGAACGAAAAAGATGTGCTACAGGAAAAAATGGAAACTAGGAC
AGTGCAAAATCGAGAGGATTCATACCACAAAAGAAGGTTTGATATGAAGTTTGAGCCGGATTCCGATACA
CAAACTGTTACGTCTTCAGAAAATACCCAAGACGCTGTCGTGCCAAGGAAAAGAAAATCTCGTTGGGATG
TAAAAGGGTACGAGCCACCTGATGAATCTTCAACAGCGGTCAAAGAAAACTCTGATAGTGCTTTGGTTAA
TGTAGAAGGAATCCATGATTTGATGTTTTTTAAACCTTCTGACCATAAATATTTCGCCGACGTTATATCC
AAAAAACCCATAGATGAGTTAAATAAGGATGAAAAGAAAGAAAGAACCCTGTCGATGTTACTTCTGAAAA
TAAAAAATGGCAATACAGCGAGTAGGAGGACTTCTATGCGGATTTTAACCGATAAAGCTGTTACATTTGG
TCCAGAAATGATATTTAACCGCTTATTGCCCATATTACTAGACAGAAGTTTGGAAGACCAGGAAAGACAT
CTAATGATCAAGACCATAGATCGCGTCCTTTACCAGCTAGGAGATTTAACAAAACCTTACGTTCACAAAA
TACTTGTAGTAGCTGCCCCATTGCTAATAGATGAAGATCCAATGGTTCGTTCAACAGGCCAGGAGATAAT
CACCAATCTGTCTACAGTCGCTGGCCTAAAAACCATTCTAACAGTAATGAGACCTGATATTGAGAATGAG
GATGAGTGTGTTAGAAATGTAACTTCAAGAGCGGCGGCTGTGGTGGCAAAAGCCCTTGGTGTTAATCAAT
TGCTTCCTTTCATCAATGCAGCATGCCACTCACGGAAGTCTTGGAAAGCAAGGCATACTGGCATAAAAAT
TGTGCAGCAAATAGGTATACTTTTGGGAATAGGTGTCTTGAATCATCTTACTGGGCTGATGAGTTGTATC
AAAGACTGCCTAATGGATGATCACGTTCCGGTGCGAATTGTTACAGCACATACTTTATCAACACTAGCAG
AAAATTCTTATCCATATGGTATCGAAGTTTTCAACGTTGTACTGGAGCCATTATGGAAGGGTATAAGAAG
TCATCGTGGTAAAGTGCTATCTTCTTTTTTAAAAGCTGTTGGATCTATGATCCCATTGATGGACCCAGAG
TATGCCGGTTATTATACCACAGAAGCAATGAGAATAATTAGACGTGAATTCGACTCTCCCGATGATGAAA
TGAAAAAGACCATTCTTTTAGTATTACAAAAATGTAGCGCTGTAGAATCCATAACGCCAAAATTTCTGAG
AGAAGAAATCGCGCCAGAATTCTTTCAAAAATTTTGGGTCAGACGAGTGGCATTGGATAGACCATTAAAC
AAAGTTGTTACATATACTACTGTTACATTAGCAAAGAAATTAGGTTGTTCTTATACCATTGATAAATTAT
TAACACCATTGAGAGATGAAGCTGAGCCGTTCAGAACAATGGCTGTCCATGCTGTTACTAGAACAGTAAA
CTTATTAGGGACAGCAGATTTAGATGAGAGATTAGAAACGAGGCTTATTGATGCGCTCTTGATAGCATTT
CAAGAACAAACAAATAGTGATTCTATAATCTTTAAAGGGTTTGGGGCAGTGACGGTGTCACTTGACATCC
GTATGAAACCGTTTTTAGCACCCATTGTGAGTACGATTTTAAATCATTTAAAGCATAAAACTCCCTTGGT
TCGTCAACATGCAGCAGATCTATGTGCCATACTAATACCAGTCATCAAGAACTGTCACGAATTCGAAATG
TTGAATAAATTGAACATTATATTGTATGAATCCTTAGGCGAAGTATATCCAGAGGTATTAGGTTCTATAA
TCAACGCTATGTACTGTATTACTAGCGTAATGGATTTGGATAAACTACAACCTCCTATTAATCAAATTTT
ACCAACCTTAACTCCAATTTTAAGAAACAAGCATAGAAAAGTCGAAGTAAACACTATCAAATTTGTTGGA
CTTATTGGTAAATTAGCACCTACCTATGCACCTCCTAAAGAATGGATGAGAATATGTTTTGAACTATTAG
AACTTTTGAAAAGTACAAATAAAGAAATAAGAAGATCAGCAAATGCCACGTTTGGATTCATTGCTGAAGC
AATTGGACCTCACGATGTTCTTGTTGCGTTATTGAACAATTTAAAGGTTCAAGAACGTCAGTTACGTGTA
TGCACGGCTGTTGCTATCGGTATCGTTGCTAAAGTGTGTGGTCCTTACAACGTGCTGCCAGTAATCATGA
ATGAATACACAACACCAGAGACTAATGTTCAAAACGGTGTTCTCAAGGCCATGTCATTCATGTTTGAGTA
CATTGGTAACATGTCTAAGGATTACATATACTTCATAACACCATTATTAGAAGATGCACTCACCGATAGG
GATTTAGTTCATCGTCAGACAGCGTCGAACGTAATAACCCACTTAGCTTTAAACTGTTCAGGTACAGGTC
ACGAAGATGCCTTCATTCATTTAATGAATCTTCTAATACCCAATATTTTTGAAACTTCACCACATGCTAT
TATGCGTATTTTAGAAGGTTTGGAGGCACTGAGTCAAGCTCTTGGCCCTGGACTATTCATGAACTACATA
TGGGCAGGATTGTTCCATCCAGCGAAGAATGTAAGGAAAGCATTTTGGAGGGTGTATAATAACATGTACG
TAATGTACCAGGACGCCATGGTACCTTTTTACCCCGTTACACCAGACAACAATGAAGAATATATAGAAGA
ACTGGATTTAGTTCTGTGAGGATCCATCGAGCTCGAGCTGCAGATGAATCGTAGATACTGAAAAACCCCG
CAAGTTCACTTCAACTGTGCATCGTGCACCATCTCAATTTCTTTCATTTATACATCGTTTTGCCTTCTTT
TATGTAACTATACTCCTCTAAGTTTCAATCTTGGCCATGTAACCTCTGATCTATAGAATTTTTTAAATGA
CTAGAATTAATGCCCATCTTTTTTTTGGACCTAAATTCTTCATGAAAATATATTACGAGGGCTTATTCAG
AAGCTTTGGACTTCTTCGCCAGAGGTTTGGTCAAGTCTCCAATCAAGGTTGTCGGCTTGTCTACCTTGCC
AGAAATTTACGAAAAGATGGAAAAGGGTCAAATCGTTGGTAGATACGTTGTTGACACTTCTAAATAAGCG
AATTTCTTATGATTTATGATTTTTATTATTAAATAAGTTATAAAAAAAATAAGTGTATACAAATTTTAAA
GTGACTCTTAGGTTTTAAAACGAAAATTCTTATTCTTGAGTAACTCTTTCCTGTAGGTCAGGTTGCTTTC
TCAGGTATAGCATGAGGTCGCTCTTATTGACCACACCTCTACCGGCCGGTCGAAATTCCCCTACCCTATG
AACATATTCCATTTTGTAATTTCGTGTCGTTTCTATTATGAATTTCATTTATAAAGTTTATGTACAAATA
TCATAAAAAAAGAGAATCTTTTTAAGCAAGGATTTTCTTAACTTCTTCGGCGACAGCATCACCGACTTCG
GTGGTACTGTTGGAACCACCTAAATCACCAGTTCTGATACCTGCATCCAAAACCTTTTTAACTGCATCTT
CAATGGCCTTACCTTCTTCAGGCAAGTTCAATGACAATTTCAACATCATTGCAGCAGACAAGATAGTGGC
GATAGGGTTGACCTTATTCTTTGGCAAATCTGGAGCAGAACCGTGGCATGGTTCGTACAAACCAAATGCG
GTGTTCTTGTCTGGCAAAGAGGCCAAGGACGCAGATGGCAACAAACCCAAGGAACCTGGGATAACGGAGG
CTTCATCGGAGATGATATCACCAAACATGTTGCTGGTGATTATAATACCATTTAGGTGGGTTGGGTTCTT
AACTAGGATCATGGCGGCAGAATCAATCAATTGATGTTGAACCTTCAATGTAGGAAATTCGTTCTTGATG
GTTTCCTCCACAGTTTTTCTCCATAATCTTGAAGAGGCCAAAACATTAGCTTTATCCAAGGACCAAATAG
GCAATGGTGGCTCATGTTGTAGGGCCATGAAAGCGGCCATTCTTGTGATTCTTTGCACTTCTGGAACGGT
GTATTGTTCACTATCCCAAGCGACACCATCACCATCGTCTTCCTTTCTCTTACCAAAGTAAATACCTCCC
ACTAATTCTCTGACAACAACGAAGTCAGTACCTTTAGCAAATTGTGGCTTGATTGGAGATAAGTCTAAAA
GAGAGTCGGATGCAAAGTTACATGGTCTTAAGTTGGCGTACAATTGAAGTTCTTTACGGATTTTTAGTAA
ACCTTGTTCAGGTCTAACACTACCTGTACCCCATTTAGGACCACCCACAGCACCTAACAAAACGGCATCA
GCCTTCTTGGAGGCTTCCAGCGCCTCATCTGGAAGTGGGACACCTGTAGCTTCGATAGCAGCACCACCAA
TTAAATGATTTTCGAAATCGAACTTGACATTGGAACGAACATCAGAAATAGCTTTAAGAACCTTAATGGC
TTCGGCTGTGATTTCTTGACCAACGTGGTCACCTGGCAAAACGACGATCTTCTTAGGGGCAGACATTAGA
ATGGTATATCCTTGAAATATATATATATATTGCTGAAATGTAAAAGGTAAGAAAAGTTAGAAAGTAAGAC
GATTGCTAACCACCTATTGGAAAAAACAATAGGTCCTTAAATAATATTGTCAACTTCAAGTATTGTGATG
CAAGCATTTAGTCATGAACGCTTCTCTATTCTATATGAAAAGCCGGTTCCGGCGCTCTCACCTTTCCTTT
TTCTCCCAATTTTTCAGTTGAAAAAGGTATATGCGTCAGGCGACCTCTGAAATTAACAAAAAATTTCCAG
TCATCGAATTTGATTCTGTGCGATAGCGCCCCTGTGTGTTCTCGTTATGTTGAGGAAAAAAATAATGGTT
GCTAAGAGATTCGAACTCTTGCATCTTACGATACCTGAGTATTCCCACAGTTGGGGGATCTCGACTCTAG
CTAGAGGATCAATTCGTAATCATGTCATAGCTGTTTCCTGTGTGAAATTGTTATCCGCTCACAATTCCAC
ACAACATACGAGCCGGAAGCATAAAGTGTAAAGCCTGGGGTGCCTAATGAGTGAGCTAACTCACATTAAT
TGCGTTGCGCTCACTGCCCGCTTTCCAGTCGGGAAACCTGTCGTGCCAGCTGATAACTTCGTATAATGTA
TGCTATACGAAGTTATTAGGTCTGAAGAGGAGTTTACGTCCAGCCAAGCTAGCTTGGCTGCAGGTCGAGC
GGCCGCGATCCGGAACCCTTAATATAACTTCGTATAATGTATGCTATACGAAGTTATCAGCTGCATTAAT
GAATCGGCCAACGCGCGGGGAGAGGCGGTTTGCGTATTGGGCGCTCTTCCGCTTCCTCGCTCACTGACTC
GCTGCGCTCGGTCGTTCGGCTGCGGCGAGCGGTATCAGCTCACTCAAAGGCGGTAATACGGTTATCCACA
GAATCAGGGGATAACGCAGGAAAGAACATGTGAGCAAAAGGCCAGCAAAAGGCCAGGAACCGTAAAAAGG
CCGCGTTGCTGGCGTTTTTCCATAGGCTCCGCCCCCCTGACGAGCATCACAAAAATCGACGCTCAAGTCA
GAGGTGGCGAAACCCGACAGGACTATAAAGATACCAGGCGTTTCCCCCTGGAAGCTCCCTCGTGCGCTCT
CCTGTTCCGACCCTGCCGCTTACCGGATACCTGTCCGCCTTTCTCCCTTCGGGAAGCGTGGCGCTTTCTC
ATAGCTCACGCTGTAGGTATCTCAGTTCGGTGTAGGTCGTTCGCTCCAAGCTGGGCTGTGTGCACGAACC
CCCCGTTCAGCCCGACCGCTGCGCCTTATCCGGTAACTATCGTCTTGAGTCCAACCCGGTAAGACACGAC
TTATCGCCACTGGCAGCAGCCACTGGTAACAGGATTAGCAGAGCGAGGTATGTAGGCGGTGCTACAGAGT
TCTTGAAGTGGTGGCCTAACTACGGCTACACTAGAAGAACAGTATTTGGTATCTGCGCTCTGCTGAAGCC
AGTTACCTTCGGAAAAAGAGTTGGTAGCTCTTGATCCGGCAAACAAACCACCGCTGGTAGCGGTGGTTTT
TTTGTTTGCAAGCAGCAGATTACGCGCAGAAAAAAAGGATCTCAAGAAGATCCTTTGATCTTTTCTACGG
GGTCTGACGCTCAGTGGAACGAAAACTCACGTTAAGGGATTTTGGTCATGAGATTATCAAAAAGGATCTT
CACCTAGATCCTTTTAAATTAAAAATGAAGTTTTAAATCAATCTAAAGTATATATGAGTAAACTTGGTCT
GACAGTTACCAATGCTTAATCAGTGAGGCACCTATCTCAGCGATCTGTCTATTTCGTTCATCCATAGTTG
CCTGACTCCCCGTCGTGTAGATAACTACGATACGGGAGGGCTTACCATCTGGCCCCAGTGCTGCAATGAT
ACCGCGAGACCCACGCTCACCGGCTCCAGATTTATCAGCAATAAACCAGCCAGCCGGAAGGGCCGAGCGC
AGAAGTGGTCCTGCAACTTTATCCGCCTCCATCCAGTCTATTAATTGTTGCCGGGAAGCTAGAGTAAGTA
GTTCGCCAGTTAATAGTTTGCGCAACGTTGTTGCCATTGCTACAGGCATCGTGGTGTCACGCTCGTCGTT
TGGTATGGCTTCATTCAGCTCCGGTTCCCAACGATCAAGGCGAGTTACATGATCCCCCATGTTGTGCAAA
AAAGCGGTTAGCTCCTTCGGTCCTCCGATCGTTGTCAGAAGTAAGTTGGCCGCAGTGTTATCACTCATGG
TTATGGCAGCACTGCATAATTCTCTTACTGTCATGCCATCCGTAAGATGCTTTTCTGTGACTGGTGAGTA
CTCAACCAAGTCATTCTGAGAATAGTGTATGCGGCGACCGAGTTGCTCTTGCCCGGCGTCAATACGGGAT
AATACCGCGCCACATAGCAGAACTTTAAAAGTGCTCATCATTGGAAAACGTTCTTCGGGGCGAAAACTCT
CAAGGATCTTACCGCTGTTGAGATCCAGTTCGATGTAACCCACTCGTGCACCCAACTGATCTTCAGCATC
TTTTACTTTCACCAGCGTTTCTGGGTGAGCAAAAACAGGAAGGCAAAATGCCGCAAAAAAGGGAATAAGG
GCGACACGGAAATGTTGAATACTCATACTCTTCCTTTTTCAATATTATTGAAGCATTTATCAGGGTTATT
GTCTCATGAGCGGATACATATTTGAATGTATTTAGAAAAATAAACAAATAGGGGTTCCGCGCACATTTCC
CCGAAAAGTGCCACCTGACGTCTAAGAAACCATTATTATCATGACATTAACCTATAAAAATAGGCGTATC
ACGAGGCCCTTTCGTCTCGCGCGTTTCGGTGATGACGGTGAAAACCTCTGACACATGCAGCTCCCGGAGA
CGGTCACAGCTTGTCTGTAAGCGGATGCCGGGAGCAGACAAGCCCGTCAGGGCGCGTCAGCGGGTGTTGG
CGGGTGTCGGGGCTGGCTTAACTATGCGGCATCAGAGCAGATTGTACTGAGAGTGCACCATAACGCATTT
AAGCATAAACACGCACTATGCCGTTCTTCTCATGTATATATATATACAGGCAACACGCAGATATAGGTGC
GACGTGAACAGTGAGCTGTATGTGCGCAGCTCGCGTTGCATTTTCGGAAGCGCTCGTTTTCGGAAACGCT
TTGAAGTTCCTATTCCGAAGTTCCTATTCTCTAGCTAGAAAGTATAGGAACTTCAGAGCGCTTTTGAAAA
CCAAAAGCGCTCTGAAGACGCACTTTCAAAAAACCAAAAACGCACCGGACTGTAACGAGCTACTAAAATA
TTGCGAATACCGCTTCCACAAACATTGCTCAAAAGTATCTCTTTGCTATATATCTCTGTGCTATATCCCT
ATATAACCTACCCATCCACCTTTCGCTCCTTGAACTTGCATCTAAACTCGACCTCTACATTTTTTATGTT
TATCTCTAGTATTACTCTTTAGACAAAAAAATTGTAGTAAGAACTATTCATAGAGTGAATCGAAAACAAT
ACGAAAATGTAAACATTTCCTATACGTAGTATATAGAGACAAAATAGAAGAAACCGTTCATAATTTTCTG
ACCAATGAAGAATCATCAACGCTATCACTTTCTGTTCACAAAGTATGCGCAATCCACATCGGTATAGAAT
ATAATCGGGGATGCCTTTATCTTGAAAAAATGCACCCGCAGCTTCGCTAGTAATCAGTAAACGCGGGAAG
TGGAGTCAGGCTTTTTTTATGGAAGAGAAAATAGACACCAAAGTAGCCTTCTTCTAACCTTAACGGACCT
ACAGTGCAAAAAGTTATCAAGAGACTGCATTATAGAGCGCACAAAGGAGAAAAAAAGTAATCTAAGATGC
TTTGTTAGAAAAATAGCGCTCTCGGGATGCATTTTTGTAGAACAAAAAAGAAGTATAGATTCTTTGTTGG
TAAAATAGCGCTCTCGCGTTGCATTTCTGTTCTGTAAAAATGCAGCTCAGATTCTTTGTTTGAAAAATTA
GCGCTCTCGCGTTGCATTTTTGTTTTACAAAAATGAAGCACAGATTCTTCGTTGGTAAAATAGCGCTTTC
GCGTTGCATTTCTGTTCTGTAAAAATGCAGCTCAGATTCTTTGTTTGAAAAATTAGCGCTCTCGCGTTGC
ATTTTTGTTCTACAAAATGAAGCACAGATGCTTCGTTGCT
Features (pLannotate 1.2.2; 25 found; start..end, strand, type, name):
     68..406     +  CDS            YO085_YEAST: Protein predicted: Swiss-Prot protein existence level 4. From Saccharomyces cerevisiae (strain ATCC 204508 / S288c) (Baker's yeast).
    771..1475    +  promoter       ADH1 promoter: S. cerevisiae ADH1; promoter for alcohol dehydrogenase 1
   1521..1540    +  CDS            SV40 NLS (fragment): nuclear localization signal of SV40 (simian virus 40) large T antigen
   1557..1898    +  CDS            GAL4 activation domain: activation domain of the GAL4 transcriptional activator; Saccharomyces cerevisiae GAL4 (truncated)
   1904..1922    +  promoter       T7 promoter: promoter for bacteriophage T7 RNA polymerase
   1941..1967    +  CDS            HA: HA (human influenza hemagglutinin) epitope tag
   2004..4916    +  CDS            HSH155: SF3B1_YEAST - Experimental evidence at protein level: Swiss-Prot protein existence level 1. Contacts pre-mRNA on both sides of the branch site early in spliceosome assembly. From Saccharomyces cerevisiae (strain ATCC 204508 / S288c) (Baker's yeast).
   5180..5314    +  CDS            ADH1 (fragment): ADH1_YEAST - Also known as ADC1. Experimental evidence at protein level: Swiss-Prot protein existence level 1. This isozyme preferentially catalyzes the conversion of primary unbranched alcohols to their corresponding aldehydes. Also shows activity toward secondary alcohols. From Saccharomyces cerevisiae (strain ATCC 204508 / S288c) (Baker's yeast).
   5318..5505    +  terminator     ADH1 terminator: S. cerevisiae ADH1; transcription terminator for the S. cerevisiae alcohol dehydrogenase 1 (ADH1) gene
   5622..6716    -  CDS            LEU2: 3-isopropylmalate dehydrogenase, required for leucine biosynthesis; S. cerevisiae LEU2; yeast auxotrophic marker
   6717..7122    -  promoter       LEU2 promoter: S. cerevisiae LEU2
   7186..7208    -  protein_bind   lac operator (fragment): The lac repressor binds to the lac operator to inhibit transcription in E. coli. This inhibition can be relieved by adding lactose or isopropyl-β-D-thiogalactopyranoside (IPTG). lac repressor encoded by lacI
   7212..7242    -  promoter       lac promoter: promoter for the E. coli lac operon
   7257..7278    -  protein_bind   CAP binding site: CAP binding activates transcription in the presence of cAMP. E. coli catabolite activator protein
   7291..7332    -  CDS            lacI (fragment): lac repressor; lacI; The lac repressor binds to the lac operator to inhibit transcription in E. coli. This inhibition can be relieved by adding lactose or isopropyl-β-D-thiogalactopyranoside (IPTG).
   7333..7366    -  protein_bind   loxP: Cre-mediated recombination occurs in the 8-bp core sequence (GCATACAT). Cre recombinase
   7444..7477    -  protein_bind   loxP: Cre-mediated recombination occurs in the 8-bp core sequence (GCATACAT). Cre recombinase
   7478..7534    -  CDS            lacI (fragment): lac repressor; lacI; The lac repressor binds to the lac operator to inhibit transcription in E. coli. This inhibition can be relieved by adding lactose or isopropyl-β-D-thiogalactopyranoside (IPTG).
   7717..8305    -  rep_origin     ori: high-copy-number ColE1/pMB1/pBR322/pUC origin of replication
   8476..9336    -  CDS            AmpR: β-lactamase; bla; confers resistance to ampicillin, carbenicillin, and related antibiotics
   9337..9441    -  promoter       AmpR promoter: bla
   9536..9571    +  CDS            rop (fragment): Rop protein, which maintains plasmids at low copy number; rop
   9673..9722    +  misc_feature   bom (fragment): basis of mobility region from pBR322
   9723..10887   +  rep_origin     2μ ori: yeast 2μ plasmid origin of replication
  10888..18      -  misc_feature   MCS (fragment) (across the origin): pUC18/19 multiple cloning site
