[The description below was written by a language model from this plasmid's Addgene catalogue record and pLannotate feature annotations shown in this document.]
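Description:
pGADT7 Hsh155 Y292C is a yeast two-hybrid "prey" plasmid built on the Clontech pGADT7 backbone, a shuttle vector that replicates in both E. coli and Saccharomyces cerevisiae. In bacteria it is maintained through a high-copy ColE1/pUC-type origin and selected with ampicillin via the β-lactamase gene. In yeast it replicates episomally from the 2μ origin and is selected by leucine prototrophy through the LEU2 marker, which is driven by its own promoter. The feature table also picks up backbone remnants, including lac promoter/operator pieces, lacI fragments, two loxP sites, and rop and bom fragments. These play no stated role in the construct's use.

The expression cassette is driven by the constitutive yeast ADH1 promoter and closed by the ADH1 terminator. It encodes, in order, an SV40 large T antigen nuclear localization signal, the GAL4 transcriptional activation domain, an HA epitope tag, and the full-length S. cerevisiae HSH155 coding sequence cloned between XmaI and BamHI sites. HSH155 is the yeast orthologue of the spliceosomal protein SF3B1, which contacts the pre-mRNA around the branch site early in spliceosome assembly. This version carries the Y292C substitution. A T7 promoter sits between the activation domain and the HA tag, which in this backbone allows in vitro transcription of the HA-tagged insert without the GAL4 portion.

The plasmid is intended for testing interactions between mutant Hsh155 and binding partners fused to a GAL4 DNA-binding domain, where an interaction reconstitutes GAL4 activity and switches on reporter genes. The associated work examined how SF3b1 mutations linked to myelodysplastic syndromes affect the fidelity of branch site selection in yeast. The sequenced record is about 20 nt shorter than the catalogued total size.
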