Addgene plasmid #87291: pGADT7 Hsh155 Y292C
Purpose: Encodes Y2H Gal4 activation domain for Hsh155 Y292C
Depositing lab: Aaron Hoskins. Depositing organization: University of Wisconsin, Madison. Publication: SF3b1 mutations associated with myelodysplastic syndromes alter the fidelity of branchsite selection in yeast. Carrocci TJ, Zoerner DM, Paulson JC, Hoskins AA. Nucleic Acids Res. 2017 Jan 6. pii: gkw1349. doi: 10.1093/nar/gkw1349. PubMed 28062854.
Backbone
  Vector backbone: pGADT7
  Backbone manufacturer: Clontech
  Backbone size w/o insert (bp): 7987
  Total vector size (bp): 10910
  Vector type: Bacterial Expression, Yeast Expression
  Selectable markers: LEU2
Growth in bacteria
  Bacterial resistance: Ampicillin, 100 μg/mL
  Growth temperature: 37°C
  Growth strain: DH5alpha
  Copy number: Unknown
Gene/Insert
  Gene/Insert name: HSH155
  Species: S. cerevisiae (budding yeast)
  Insert size (bp): 2923
  Mutation: Y292C
  GenBank ID: NP_014015.1
  Entrez Gene: HSH155 (a.k.a. YMR288W)
  Tag / fusion protein: GAL4 AD (N terminal on backbone); HA (N terminal on backbone)
  Cloning method: Restriction Enzyme; 5′ cloning site XmaI (not destroyed); 3′ cloning site BamHI (not destroyed)
  Sequencing primers: 5′ CCAGTGAATTCCACCCGGGAATGAGTCATCCGATTCAATTTG; 3′ GCTCGAGCTCGATGGATCCTCACAGAACTAAATCCAGTTCTTC
Terms and licenses: Academic/Nonprofit Terms; Industry Terms: Not Available to Industry
How to cite: pGADT7 Hsh155 Y292C was a gift from Aaron Hoskins (Addgene plasmid # 87291 ; http://n2t.net/addgene:87291 ; RRID:Addgene_87291)
